>Addgene plasmid #101717 | pET28a-ClfB_N2N3-HIS-ybbr | depositor full sequence | sequence record 192320 | pET28a-ClfB_N2N3-HIS-ybbr sequence 6350 bps
TGGCGAATGGG
[124 nt withheld, positions 12-135]
C
[91 nt withheld, positions 137-227]
A
[49 nt withheld, positions 229-277]
CCTTTGACGTTGGAGTCCACGTTCTTT
[37 nt withheld, positions 305-341]
ACCCTATCTCGGTCTATTCTTTTGATTTATAAGGGATTTTGCCGATTTCGGCCTATTGGTTAAAAAATGA
GCTGATTTAACAAAAATTTAACGCGAATTTTAACAAAATATTAACGTTTACAATTTCAGGTGGCACTTTT
CGGGGAAATGTGCGCGGAACCCCTATTTGTTTATTTTTCTAAATACATTCAAATATGTATCCGCTCATGA
ATTAATTCTTAGAAAAACTCATCGAGCATCAAATGAAACTGCAATTTATTCATATCAGGATTATCAATAC
CATATTTTTGAAAAAGCCGTTTCTGTAATGAAGGAGAAAACTCACCGAGGCAGTTCCATAGGATGGCAAG
ATCCTGGTATCGGTCTGCGATTCCGACTCGTCCAACATCAATACAACCTATTAATTTCCCCTCGTCAAAA
ATAAGGTTATCAAGTGAGAAATCACCATGAGTGACGACTGAATCCGGTGAGAATGGCAAAAGTTTATGCA
TTTCTTTCCAGACTTGTTCAACAGGCCAGCCATTACGCTCGTCATCAAAATCACTCGCATCAACCAAACC
GTTATTCATTCGTGATTGCGCCTGAGCGAGACGAAATACGCGATCGCTGTTAAAAGGACAATTACAAACA
GGAATCGAATGCAACCGGCGCAGGAACACTGCCAGCGCATCAACAATATTTTCACCTGAATCAGGATATT
CTTCTAATACCTGGAATGCTGTTTTCCCGGGGATCGCAGTGGTGAGTAACCATGCATCATCAGGAGTACG
GATAAAATGCTTGATGGTCGGAAGAGGCATAAATTCCGTCAGCCAGTTTAGTCTGACCATCTCATCTGTA
ACATCATTGGCAACGCTACCTTTGCCATGTTTCAGAAACAACTCTGGCGCATCGGGCTTCCCATACAATC
GATAGATTGTCGCACCTGATTGCCCGACATTATCGCGAGCCCATTTATACCCATATAAATCAGCATCCAT
GTTGGAATTTAATCGCGGCCTAGAGCAAGACGTTTCCCGTTGAATATGGCTCATAACACCCCTTGTATTA
CTGTTTATGTAAGCAGACAGTTTTATTGTTCATGACCAAAATCCCTTAACGTGAGTTTTCGTTCCACTGA
GCGTCAGACCCCGTAGAAAAGATCAAAGGATCTTCTTGAGATCCTTTTTTTCTGCGCGTAATCTGCTGCT
TGCAAACAAAAAAACCACCGCTACCAGCGGTGGTTTGTTTGCCGGATCAAGAGCTACCAACTCTTTTTCC
GAAGGTAACTGGCTTCAGCAGAGCGCAGATACCAAATACTGTCCTTCTAGTGTAGCCGTAGTTAGGCCAC
CACTTCAAGAACTCTGTAGCACCGCCTACATACCTCGCTCTGCTAATCCTGTTACCAGTGGCTGCTGCCA
GTGGCGATAAGTCGTGTCTTACCGGGTTGGACTCAAGACGATAGTTACCGGATAAGGCGCAGCGGTCGGG
CTGAACGGGGGGTTCGTGCACACAGCCCAGCTTGGAGCGAACGACCTACACCGAACTGAGATACCTACAG
CGTGAGCTATGAGAAAGCGCCACGCTTCCCGAAGGGAGAAAGGCGGACAGGTATCCGGTAAGCGGCAGGG
TCGGAACAGGAGAGCGCACGAGGGAGCTTCCAGGGGGAAACGCCTGGTATCTTTATAGTCCTGTCGGGTT
TCGCCACCTCTGACTTGAGCGTCGATTTTTGTGATGCTCGTCAGGGGGGCGGAGCCTATGGAAAAACGCC
AGCAACGCGGCCTTTTTACGGTTCCTGGCCTTTTGCTGGCCTTTTGCTCACATGTTCTTTCCTGCGTTAT
CCCCTGATTCTGTGGATAACCGTATTACCGCCTTTGAGTGAGCTGATACCGCTCGCCGCAGCCGAACGAC
CGAGCGCAGCGAGTCAGTGAGCGAGGAAGCGGAAGAGCGCCTGATGCGGTATTTTCTCCTTACGCATCTG
TGCGGTATTTCACACCGCATATATGGTGCACTCTCAGTACAATCTGCTCTGATGCCGCATAGTTAAGCCA
GTATACACTCCGCTATCGCTACGTGACTGGGTCATGGCTGCGCCCCGACACCCGCCAACACCCGCTGACG
CGCCCTGACGGGCTTGTCTGCTCCCGGCATCCGCTTACAGACAAGCTGTGACCGTCTCCGGGAGCTGCAT
GTGTCAGAGGTTTTCACCGTCATCACCGAAACGCGCGAGGCAGCTGCGGTAAAGCTCATCAGCGTGGTCG
TGAAGCGATTCACAGATGTCTGCCTGTTCATCCGCGTCCAGCTCGTTGAGTTTCTCCAGAAGCGTTAATG
TCTGGCTTCTGATAAAGCGGGCCATGTTAAGGGCGGTTTTTTCCTGTTTGGTCACTGATGCCTCCGTGTA
AGGGGGATTTCTGTTCATGGGGGTAATGATACCGATGAAACGAGAGAGGATGCTCACGATACGGGTTACT
GATGATGAACATGCCCGGTTACTGGAACGTTGTGAGGGTAAACAACTGGCGGTATGGATGCGGCGGGACC
AGAGAAAAATCACTCAGGGTCAATGCCAGCGCTTCGTTAATACAGATGTAGGTGTTCCACAGGGTAGCCA
GCAGCATCCTGCGATGCAGATCCGGAACATAATGGTGCAGGGCGCTGACTTCCGCGTTTCCAGACTTTAC
GAAACACGGAAACCGAAGACCATTCATGTTGTTGCTCAGGTCGCAGACGTTTTGCAGCAGCAGTCGCTTC
ACGTTCGCTCGCGTATCGGTGATTCATTCTGCTAACCAGTAAGGCAACCCCGCCAGCCTAGCCGGGTCCT
CAACGACAGGAGCACGATCATGCGCACCCGTGGGGCCGCCATGCCGGCGATAATGGCCTGCTTCTCGCCG
AAACGTTTGGTGGCGGGACCAGTGACGAAGGCTTGAGCGAGGGCGTGCAAGATTCCGAATACCGCAAGCG
ACAGGCCGATCATCGTCGCGCTCCAGCGAAAGCGGTCCTCGCCGAAAATGACCCAGAGCGCTGCCGGCAC
CTGTCCTACGAGTTGCATGATAAAGAAGACAGTCATAAGTGCGGCGACGATAGTCATGCCCCGCGCCCAC
CGGAAGGAGCTGACTGGGTTGAAGGCTCTCAAGGGCATCGGTCGAGATCCCGGTGCCTAATGAGTGAGCT
AACTTACATTAATTGCGTTGCGCTCACTGCCCGCTTTCCAGTCGGGAAACCTGTCGTGCCAGCTGCATTA
ATGAATCGGCCAACGCGCGGGGAGAGGCGGTTTGCGTATTGGGCGCCAGGGTGGTTTTTCTTTTCACCAG
TGAGACGGGCAACAGCTGATTGCCCTTCACCGCCTGGCCCTGAGAGAGTTGCAGCAAGCGGTCCACGCTG
GTTTGCCCCAGCAGGCGAAAATCCTGTTTGATGGTGGTTAACGGCGGGATATAACATGAGCTGTCTTCGG
TATCGTCGTATCCCACTACCGAGATATCCGCACCAACGCGCAGCCCGGACTCGGTAATGGCGCGCATTGC
GCCCAGCGCCATCTGATCGTTGGCAACCAGCATCGCAGTGGGAACGATGCCCTCATTCAGCATTTGCATG
GTTTGTTGAAAACCGGACATGGCACTCCAGTCGCCTTCCCGTTCCGCTATCGGCTGAATTTGATTGCGAG
TGAGATATTTATGCCAGCCAGCCAGACGCAGACGCGCCGAGACAGAACTTAATGGGCCCGCTAACAGCGC
GATTTGCTGGTGACCCAATGCGACCAGATGCTCCACGCCCAGTCGCGTACCGTCTTCATGGGAGAAAATA
ATACTGTTGATGGGTGTCTGGTCAGAGACATCAAGAAATAACGCCGGAACATTAGTGCAGGCAGCTTCCA
CAGCAATGGCATCCTGGTCATCCAGCGGATAGTTAATGATCAGCCCACTGACGCGTTGCGCGAGAAGATT
GTGCACCGCCGCTTTACAGGCTTCGACGCCGCTTCGTTCTACCATCGACACCACCACGCTGGCACCCAGT
TGATCGGCGCGAGATTTAATCGCCGCGACAATTTGCGACGGCGCGTGCAGGGCCAGACTGGAGGTGGCAA
CGCCAATCAGCAACGACTGTTTGCCCGCCAGTTGTTGTGCCACGCGGTTGGGAATGTAATTCAGCTCCGC
CATCGCCGCTTCCACTTTTTCCCGCGTTTTCGCAGAAACGTGGCTGGCCTGGTTCACCACGCGGGAAACG
GTCTGATAAGAGACACCGGCATACTCTGCGACATCGTATAACGTTACTGGTTTCACATTCACCACCCTGA
ATTGACTCTCTTCCGGGCGCTATCATGCCATACCGCGAAAGGTTTTGCGCCATTCGATGGTGTCCGGGAT
CTCGACGCTCTCCCTTATGCGACTCCTGCATTAGGAAGCAGCCCAGTAGTAGGTTGAGGCCGTTGAGCAC
CGCCGCCGCAAGGAATGGTGCATGCAAGGAGATGGCGCCCAACAGTCCCCCGGCCACGGGGCCTGCCACC
ATACCCACGCCGAAACAAGCGCTCATGAGCCCGAAGTGGCGAGCCCGATCTTCCCCATCGGTGATGTCGG
CGATATAGGCGCCAGCAACCGCACCTGTGGCGCCGGTGATGCCGGCCACGATGCGTCCGGCGTAGAGGAT
CGAGATCTCGATCCCGCGAAATTAATACGACTCACTATAGGGGAATTGTGAGCGGATAACAATTCCCCTG
TAGAAATAATTTTGTTTAACTTTAAGAAGGAGATATACATATGGGTACCCCGGTTGTTAATGCAGCAGAT
GCAAAAGGCACCAATGTGAATGATAAAGTTACCGCCAGCAACTTTAAACTGGAAAAAACCACCTTTGATC
CGAATCAGAGCGGTAATACCTTTATGGCAGCAAACTTTACCGTTACCGATAAAGTGAAAAGCGGTGATTA
TTTCACCGCAAAACTGCCGGATAGCCTGACCGGTAATGGTGATGTTGATTATAGCAATAGCAATAACACC
ATGCCGATCGCAGATATCAAAAGTACCAACGGTGATGTGGTTGCAAAAGCCACCTATGATATTCTGACCA
AAACCTATACCTTCGTGTTCACCGATTACGTGAACAACAAAGAAAACATCAATGGCCAGTTTAGCCTGCC
GCTGTTTACCGATCGTGCAAAAGCACCGAAAAGTGGTACATATGATGCCAACATTAACATTGCCGATGAG
ATGTTCAACAACAAAATCACCTATAACTATAGCAGCCCGATTGCCGGTATTGATAAACCGAATGGTGCAA
ATATTAGCAGCCAGATTATTGGTGTTGATACCGCAAGTGGCCAGAATACCTATAAACAGACCGTTTTTGT
TAATCCGAAACAGCGTGTTCTGGGCAATACCTGGGTTTATATCAAAGGCTATCAGGATAAAATCGAAGAG
AGCAGTGGTAAAGTTAGCGCAACCGATACCAAACTGCGTATTTTTGAAGTTAACGACACCAGCAAACTGA
GCGATAGCTATTATGCAGATCCGAATGATAGCAACCTGAAAGAAGTTACCGACCAATTCAAAAACCGCAT
CTATTATGAACACCCGAATGTTGCCAGCATCAAATTTGGCGATATTACCAAAACGTATGTGGTTCTGGTT
GAAGGCCATTATGATAACACCGGCAAAAATCTGAAAACACAGGTGATTCAAGAAAACGTTGATCCGGTTA
CCAACCGTGATTATTCAATTTTTGGCTGGAACAACGAAAACGTGGTTCGTTATGGTGGTGGTAGCGCAGA
TGGTGATAGTGCAGTTGAGCTCAAGCTTCCTAGGTCTAGGCACCACCACCACCACCACGGATCCCTGGAA
GTTCTGTTCCAGGGTCCGGACTCTCTGGAATTCATCGCTTCTAAACTGGCTTAACTCGAGTAAGATCCGG
CTGCTAACAAAGCCCGAAAGGAAGCTGAGTTGGCTGCTGCCACCGCTGAGCAATAACTAGCATAACCCCT
TGGGGCCTCTAAACGGGTCTTGAGGGGTTTTTTGCTGAAAGGAGGAACTATATCCGGAT
Features (pLannotate 1.2.2; 19 found; start..end, strand, type, name):
     12..467     +  rep_origin     f1 ori (sequence partly withheld): f1 bacteriophage origin of replication; arrow indicates direction of (+) strand synthesis
    494..551     +  promoter       AmpR promoter (fragment): bla
    560..1375    -  CDS            KanR: aminoglycoside phosphotransferase; aph(3')-Ia; confers resistance to kanamycin in bacteria or G418 (Geneticin®) in eukaryotes
   1497..2085    +  rep_origin     ori: high-copy-number ColE1/pMB1/pBR322/pUC origin of replication
   2271..2413    -  misc_feature   bom: basis of mobility region from pBR322
   2515..2706    -  CDS            rop: Rop protein, which maintains plasmids at low copy number; rop
   2723..3103    +  CDS            YPB1_ECOLX: Protein predicted: Swiss-Prot protein existence level 4. From Escherichia coli.
   3175..3466    -  CDS            TcR (fragment): tetracycline efflux protein; tet; confers resistance to tetracycline
   3481..3502    -  protein_bind   CAP binding site: CAP binding activates transcription in the presence of cAMP. E. coli catabolite activator protein
   3515..4597    -  CDS            lacI: lac repressor; lacI; The lac repressor binds to the lac operator to inhibit transcription in E. coli. This inhibition can be relieved by adding lactose or isopropyl-β-D-thiogalactopyranoside (IPTG).
   4598..4675    -  promoter       lacI promoter: lacI
   4683..4962    -  CDS            TcR (fragment): tetracycline efflux protein; tet; confers resistance to tetracycline
   4984..5002    +  promoter       T7 promoter: promoter for bacteriophage T7 RNA polymerase
   5003..5027    +  protein_bind   lac operator: The lac repressor binds to the lac operator to inhibit transcription in E. coli. This inhibition can be relieved by adding lactose or isopropyl-β-D-thiogalactopyranoside (IPTG). lac repressor encoded by lacI
   5042..5064    +  RBS            RBS: efficient ribosome binding site from bacteriophage T7 gene 10 (Olins and Rangwala, 1989)
   5081..6112    +  CDS            clfB (fragment): CLFB_STAA8 - Experimental evidence at protein level: Swiss-Prot protein existence level 1. Cell surface-associated protein implicated in virulence by promoting bacterial attachment to both alpha- and beta-chains of human fibrinogen and inducing the formation of bacterial clumps. Partly responsible for mediating bacterial attachment to the highly keratinized squamous epithelial cells from the nasal cavity via an interaction with cytokeratin K10 (K10). Also promotes bacterial attachment to cultured keratinocytes, possibly through an interaction with cytokeratin K10. Binds mouse cytokeratin K10.
   6122..6139    +  CDS            9xHis (fragment): 9xHis affinity tag
   6221..6270    +  CDS            SET1 (fragment): solubility-enhancement tag derived from T7 phage gene 10B
   6278..6325    +  terminator     T7 terminator: transcription terminator for bacteriophage T7 RNA polymerase
