>Addgene plasmid #101717 | pET28a-ClfB_N2N3-HIS-ybbr | addgene full sequence | sequence record 198460 | Addgene NGS Result
AAAGGAAGCTGAGTTGGCTGCTGCCACCGCTGAGCAATAACTAGCATAACCCCTTGGGGCCTCTAAACGG
GTCTTGAGGGGTTTTTTGCTGAAAGGAGGAACTATATCCGGATTGGCGAATGGG
[124 nt withheld, positions 125-248]
C
[91 nt withheld, positions 250-340]
A
[49 nt withheld, positions 342-390]
CCTTTGACGTTGGAGTCCACGTTCTTT
[37 nt withheld, positions 418-454]
ACCCTATCTCGGTCTATTCTTTTGATTTATAAGGGATTTTGCCGATTTCGGCCTATTGGTTAAAAAATGA
GCTGATTTAACAAAAATTTAACGCGAATTTTAACAAAATATTAACGCTTACAATTTAGGTGGCACTTTTC
GGGGAAATGTGCGCGGAACCCCTATTTGTTTATTTTTCTAAATACATTCAAATATGTATCCGCTCATGAA
TTAATTCTTAGAAAAACTCATCGAGCATCAAATGAAACTGCAATTTATTCATATCAGGATTATCAATACC
ATATTTTTGAAAAAGCCGTTTCTGTAATGAAGGAGAAAACTCACCGAGGCAGTTCCATAGGATGGCAAGA
TCCTGGTATCGGTCTGCGATTCCGACTCGTCCAACATCAATACAACCTATTAATTTCCCCTCGTCAAAAA
TAAGGTTATCAAGTGAGAAATCACCATGAGTGACGACTGAATCCGGTGAGAATGGCAAAAGTTTATGCAT
TTCTTTCCAGACTTGTTCAACAGGCCAGCCATTACGCTCGTCATCAAAATCACTCGCATCAACCAAACCG
TTATTCATTCGTGATTGCGCCTGAGCGAGACGAAATACGCGATCGCTGTTAAAAGGACAATTACAAACAG
GAATCGAATGCAACCGGCGCAGGAACACTGCCAGCGCATCAACAATATTTTCACCTGAATCAGGATATTC
TTCTAATACCTGGAATGCTGTTTTCCCGGGGATCGCAGTGGTGAGTAACCATGCATCATCAGGAGTACGG
ATAAAATGCTTGATGGTCGGAAGAGGCATAAATTCCGTCAGCCAGTTTAGTCTGACCATCTCATCTGTAA
CATCATTGGCAACGCTACCTTTGCCATGTTTCAGAAACAACTCTGGCGCATCGGGCTTCCCATACAATCG
ATAGATTGTCGCACCTGATTGCCCGACATTATCGCGAGCCCATTTATACCCATATAAATCAGCATCCATG
TTGGAATTTAATCGCGGCCTAGAGCAAGACGTTTCCCGTTGAATATGGCTCATAACACCCCTTGTATTAC
TGTTTATGTAAGCAGACAGTTTTATTGTTCATGACCAAAATCCCTTAACGTGAGTTTTCGTTCCACTGAG
CGTCAGACCCCGTAGAAAAGATCAAAGGATCTTCTTGAGATCCTTTTTTTCTGCGCGTAATCTGCTGCTT
GCAAACAAAAAAACCACCGCTACCAGCGGTGGTTTGTTTGCCGGATCAAGAGCTACCAACTCTTTTTCCG
AAGGTAACTGGCTTCAGCAGAGCGCAGATACCAAATACTGTCCTTCTAGTGTAGCCGTAGTTAGGCCACC
ACTTCAAGAACTCTGTAGCACCGCCTACATACCTCGCTCTGCTAATCCTGTTACCAGTGGCTGCTGCCAG
TGGCGATAAGTCGTGTCTTACCGGGTTGGACTCAAGACGATAGTTACCGGATAAGGCGCAGCGGTCGGGC
TGAACGGGGGGTTCGTGCACACAGCCCAGCTTGGAGCGAACGACCTACACCGAACTGAGATACCTACAGC
GTGAGCTATGAGAAAGCGCCACGCTTCCCGAAGGGAGAAAGGCGGACAGGTATCCGGTAAGCGGCAGGGT
CGGAACAGGAGAGCGCACGAGGGAGCTTCCAGGGGGAAACGCCTGGTATCTTTATAGTCCTGTCGGGTTT
CGCCACCTCTGACTTGAGCGTCGATTTTTGTGATGCTCGTCAGGGGGGCGGAGCCTATGGAAAAACGCCA
GCAACGCGGCCTTTTTACGGTTCCTGGCCTTTTGCTGGCCTTTTGCTCACATGTTCTTTCCTGCGTTATC
CCCTGATTCTGTGGATAACCGTATTACCGCCTTTGAGTGAGCTGATACCGCTCGCCGCAGCCGAACGACC
GAGCGCAGCGAGTCAGTGAGCGAGGAAGCGGAAGAGCGCCTGATGCGGTATTTTCTCCTTACGCATCTGT
GCGGTATTTCACACCGCAATGGTGCACTCTCAGTACAATCTGCTCTGATGCCGCATAGTTAAGCCAGTAT
ACACTCCGCTATCGCTACGTGACTGGGTCATGGCTGCGCCCCGACACCCGCCAACACCCGCTGACGCGCC
CTGACGGGCTTGTCTGCTCCCGGCATCCGCTTACAGACAAGCTGTGACCGTCTCCGGGAGCTGCATGTGT
CAGAGGTTTTCACCGTCATCACCGAAACGCGCGAGGCAGCTGCGGTAAAGCTCATCAGCGTGGTCGTGAA
GCGATTCACAGATGTCTGCCTGTTCATCCGCGTCCAGCTCGTTGAGTTTCTCCAGAAGCGTTAATGTCTG
GCTTCTGATAAAGCGGGCCATGTTAAGGGCGGTTTTTTCCTGTTTGGTCACTGATGCCTCCGTGTAAGGG
GGATTTCTGTTCATGGGGGTAATGATACCGATGAAACGAGAGAGGATGCTCACGATACGGGTTACTGATG
ATGAACATGCCCGGTTACTGGAACGTTGTGAGGGTAAACAACTGGCGGTATGGATGCGGCGGGACCAGAG
AAAAATCACTCAGGGTCAATGCCAGCGCTTCGTTAATACAGATGTAGGTGTTCCACAGGGTAGCCAGCAG
CATCCTGCGATGCAGATCCGGAACATAATGGTGCAGGGCGCTGACTTCCGCGTTTCCAGACTTTACGAAA
CACGGAAACCGAAGACCATTCATGTTGTTGCTCAGGTCGCAGACGTTTTGCAGCAGCAGTCGCTTCACGT
TCGCTCGCGTATCGGTGATTCATTCTGCTAACCAGTAAGGCAACCCCGCCAGCCTAGCCGGGTCCTCAAC
GACAGGAGCACGATCATGCGCACCCGTGGGGCCGCCATGCCGGCGATAATGGCCTGCTTCTCGCCGAAAC
GTTTGGTGGCGGGACCAGTGACGAAGGCTTGAGCGAGGGCGTGCAAGATTCCGAATACCGCAAGCGACAG
GCCGATCATCGTCGCGCTCCAGCGAAAGCGGTCCTCGCCGAAAATGACCCAGAGCGCTGCCGGCACCTGT
CCTACGAGTTGCATGATAAAGAAGACAGTCATAAGTGCGGCGACGATAGTCATGCCCCGCGCCCACCGGA
AGGAGCTGACTGGGTTGAAGGCTCTCAAGGGCATCGGTCGAGATCCCGGTGCCTAATGAGTGAGCTAACT
TACATTAATTGCGTTGCGCTCACTGCCCGCTTTCCAGTCGGGAAACCTGTCGTGCCAGCTGCATTAATGA
ATCGGCCAACGCGCGGGGAGAGGCGGTTTGCGTATTGGGCGCCAGGGTGGTTTTTCTTTTCACCAGTGAG
ACGGGCAACAGCTGATTGCCCTTCACCGCCTGGCCCTGAGAGAGTTGCAGCAAGCGGTCCACGCTGGTTT
GCCCCAGCAGGCGAAAATCCTGTTTGATGGTGGTTAACGGCGGGATATAACATGAGCTGTCTTCGGTATC
GTCGTATCCCACTACCGAGATATCCGCACCAACGCGCAGCCCGGACTCGGTAATGGCGCGCATTGCGCCC
AGCGCCATCTGATCGTTGGCAACCAGCATCGCAGTGGGAACGATGCCCTCATTCAGCATTTGCATGGTTT
GTTGAAAACCGGACATGGCACTCCAGTCGCCTTCCCGTTCCGCTATCGGCTGAATTTGATTGCGAGTGAG
ATATTTATGCCAGCCAGCCAGACGCAGACGCGCCGAGACAGAACTTAATGGGCCCGCTAACAGCGCGATT
TGCTGGTGACCCAATGCGACCAGATGCTCCACGCCCAGTCGCGTACCGTCTTCATGGGAGAAAATAATAC
TGTTGATGGGTGTCTGGTCAGAGACATCAAGAAATAACGCCGGAACATTAGTGCAGGCAGCTTCCACAGC
AATGGCATCCTGGTCATCCAGCGGATAGTTAATGATCAGCCCACTGACGCGTTGCGCGAGAAGATTGTGC
ACCGCCGCTTTACAGGCTTCGACGCCGCTTCGTTCTACCATCGACACCACCACGCTGGCACCCAGTTGAT
CGGCGCGAGATTTAATCGCCGCGACAATTTGCGACGGCGCGTGCAGGGCCAGACTGGAGGTGGCAACGCC
AATCAGCAACGACTGTTTGCCCGCCAGTTGTTGTGCCACGCGGTTGGGAATGTAATTCAGCTCCGCCATC
GCCGCTTCCACTTTTTCCCGCGTTTTCGCAGAAACGTGGCTGGCCTGGTTCACCACGCGGGAAACGGTCT
GATAAGAGACACCGGCATACTCTGCGACATCGTATAACGTTACTGGTTTCACATTCACCACCCTGAATTG
ACTCTCTTCCGGGCGCTATCATGCCATACCGCGAAAGGTTTTGCGCCATTCGATGGTGTCCGGGATCTCG
ACGCTCTCCCTTATGCGACTCCTGCATTAGGAAGCAGCCCAGTAGTAGGTTGAGGCCGTTGAGCACCGCC
GCCGCAAGGAATGGTGCATGCAAGGAGATGGCGCCCAACAGTCCCCCGGCCACGGGGCCTGCCACCATAC
CCACGCCGAAACAAGCGCTCATGAGCCCGAAGTGGCGAGCCCGATCTTCCCCATCGGTGATGTCGGCGAT
ATAGGCGCCAGCAACCGCACCTGTGGCGCCGGTGATGCCGGCCACGATGCGTCCGGCGTAGAGGATCGAG
ATCTCGATCCCGCGAAATTAATACGACTCACTATAGGGGAATTGTGAGCGGATAACAATTCCCCTGTAGA
AATAATTTTGTTTAACTTTAAGAAGGAGATATACATATGGGTACCCCGGTTGTTAATGCAGCAGATGCAA
AAGGCACCAATGTGAATGATAAAGTTACCGCCAGCAACTTTAAACTGGAAAAAACCACCTTTGATCCGAA
TCAGAGCGGTAATACCTTTATGGCAGCAAACTTTACCGTTACCGATAAAGTGAAAAGCGGTGATTATTTC
ACCGCAAAACTGCCGGATAGCCTGACCGGTAATGGTGATGTTGATTATAGCAATAGCAATAACACCATGC
CGATCGCAGATATCAAAAGTACCAACGGTGATGTGGTTGCAAAAGCCACCTATGATATTCTGACCAAAAC
CTATACCTTCGTGTTCACCGATTACGTGAACAACAAAGAAAACATCAATGGCCAGTTTAGCCTGCCGCTG
TTTACCGATCGTGCAAAAGCACCGAAAAGTGGTACATATGATGCCAACATTAACATTGCCGATGAGATGT
TCAACAACAAAATCACCTATAACTATAGCAGCCCGATTGCCGGTATTGATAAACCGAATGGTGCAAATAT
TAGCAGCCAGATTATTGGTGTTGATACCGCAAGTGGCCAGAATACCTATAAACAGACCGTTTTTGTTAAT
CCGAAACAGCGTGTTCTGGGCAATACCTGGGTTTATATCAAAGGCTATCAGGATAAAATCGAAGAGAGCA
GTGGTAAAGTTAGCGCAACCGATACCAAACTGCGTATTTTTGAAGTTAACGACACCAGCAAACTGAGCGA
TAGCTATTATGCAGATCCGAATGATAGCAACCTGAAAGAAGTTACCGACCAATTCAAAAACCGCATCTAT
TATGAACACCCGAATGTTGCCAGCATCAAATTTGGCGATATTACCAAAACGTATGTGGTTCTGGTTGAAG
GCCATTATGATAACACCGGCAAAAATCTGAAAACACAGGTGATTCAAGAAAACGTTGATCCGGTTACCAA
CCGTGATTATTCAATTTTTGGCTGGAACAACGAAAACGTGGTTCGTTATGGTGGTGGTAGCGCAGATGGT
GATAGTGCAGTTGAGCTCAAGCTTCCTAGGTCTAGGCACCACCACCACCACCACGGATCCCTGGAAGTTC
TGTTCCAGGGTCCGGACTCTCTGGAATTCATCGCTTCTAAACTGGCTTAACTCGAGTAAGATCCGGCTGC
TAACAAAGCCCG
Features (pLannotate 1.2.2; 19 found; start..end, strand, type, name):
     41..88      +  terminator     T7 terminator: transcription terminator for bacteriophage T7 RNA polymerase
    125..553     +  rep_origin     f1 ori (sequence partly withheld): f1 bacteriophage origin of replication; arrow indicates direction of (+) strand synthesis
    606..663     +  promoter       AmpR promoter (fragment): bla
    672..1487    -  CDS            KanR: aminoglycoside phosphotransferase; aph(3')-Ia; confers resistance to kanamycin in bacteria or G418 (Geneticin®) in eukaryotes
   1609..2197    +  rep_origin     ori: high-copy-number ColE1/pMB1/pBR322/pUC origin of replication
   2383..2522    -  misc_feature   bom: basis of mobility region from pBR322
   2624..2815    -  CDS            rop: Rop protein, which maintains plasmids at low copy number; rop
   2832..3212    +  CDS            YPB1_ECOLX: Protein predicted: Swiss-Prot protein existence level 4. From Escherichia coli.
   3284..3575    -  CDS            TcR (fragment): tetracycline efflux protein; tet; confers resistance to tetracycline
   3590..3611    -  protein_bind   CAP binding site: CAP binding activates transcription in the presence of cAMP. E. coli catabolite activator protein
   3624..4706    -  CDS            lacI: lac repressor; lacI; The lac repressor binds to the lac operator to inhibit transcription in E. coli. This inhibition can be relieved by adding lactose or isopropyl-β-D-thiogalactopyranoside (IPTG).
   4707..4784    -  promoter       lacI promoter: lacI
   4792..5071    -  CDS            TcR (fragment): tetracycline efflux protein; tet; confers resistance to tetracycline
   5093..5111    +  promoter       T7 promoter: promoter for bacteriophage T7 RNA polymerase
   5112..5136    +  protein_bind   lac operator: The lac repressor binds to the lac operator to inhibit transcription in E. coli. This inhibition can be relieved by adding lactose or isopropyl-β-D-thiogalactopyranoside (IPTG). lac repressor encoded by lacI
   5151..5173    +  RBS            RBS: efficient ribosome binding site from bacteriophage T7 gene 10 (Olins and Rangwala, 1989)
   5190..6221    +  CDS            clfB (fragment): CLFB_STAA8 - Experimental evidence at protein level: Swiss-Prot protein existence level 1. Cell surface-associated protein implicated in virulence by promoting bacterial attachment to both alpha- and beta-chains of human fibrinogen and inducing the formation of bacterial clumps. Partly responsible for mediating bacterial attachment to the highly keratinized squamous epithelial cells from the nasal cavity via an interaction with cytokeratin K10 (K10). Also promotes bacterial attachment to cultured keratinocytes, possibly through an interaction with cytokeratin K10. Binds mouse cytokeratin K10.
   6231..6248    +  CDS            9xHis (fragment): 9xHis affinity tag
   6330..33      +  CDS            SET1 (fragment) (across the origin): solubility-enhancement tag derived from T7 phage gene 10B
