[The description below was written by a language model from this plasmid's Addgene catalogue record and pLannotate feature annotations shown in this document.]
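Description:
pET28a-ClfB_N2N3-HIS-ybbr is a bacterial expression plasmid of about 6.35 kb, built on the pET28a backbone, for producing the N2 and N3 domains of Staphylococcus aureus clumping factor B (ClfB) in E. coli. It replicates from a ColE1/pBR322-type origin accompanied by the bom region and the rop gene, which keeps copy number low, as the catalogue entry records. Selection is by kanamycin through the aph(3')-Ia gene. An f1 origin is also present. Short tetracycline-resistance fragments and an AmpR promoter fragment appear to be backbone remnants rather than working markers.

The expression cassette uses a T7 promoter followed by a lac operator and the strong T7 gene 10 ribosome binding site, with a T7 terminator downstream. The plasmid-borne lacI gene supplies repressor, so transcription needs a host that provides T7 RNA polymerase and is induced with IPTG. The open reading frame holds a roughly 1 kb clfB fragment matching the cell-surface adhesin that binds fibrinogen and cytokeratin 10. According to the catalogue, it is followed by C-terminal 3C protease site, His and ybbR tags. Only a six-codon His stretch is annotated in the feature tables; the protease site and ybbR tag are not called out. The short "SET1" hit just before the terminator is probably vector-derived sequence rather than a fusion partner. The depositor sequence and the sequencing result differ by only a few bases and show the same feature layout.

The His tag permits affinity purification, and the ybbR tag allows enzymatic, site-specific covalent attachment to a surface. The stated purpose is covalent immobilization of the adhesin domains, in the context of work on the mechanical stability of pathogen adhesins.
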