Addgene plasmid #101717: pET28a-ClfB_N2N3-HIS-ybbr
Purpose: ClfB N2 and N3 domains with C-terminal ybbr tag for covalent immobilization
Depositing lab: Hermann Gaub. Depositing organization: Ludwig-Maximilians-Universitaet Muenchen (LMU). Publication: Molecular mechanism of extreme mechanostability in a pathogen adhesin. Milles LF, Schulten K, Gaub HE, Bernardi RC. Science. 2018 Mar 30;359(6383):1527-1533. doi: 10.1126/science.aar2094. PubMed 29599244.
Backbone
  Vector backbone: pET28a
  Backbone manufacturer: EMD Biosciences
  Backbone size w/o insert (bp): 5216
  Total vector size (bp): 6350
  Vector type: Bacterial Expression
Growth in bacteria
  Bacterial resistance: Kanamycin, 50 μg/mL
  Growth temperature: 37°C
  Growth strain: DH5alpha
  Copy number: Low Copy
Gene/Insert
  Gene/Insert name: ClfB_N2N3 (alt name: Staphylococcus aureus Clumping factor B)
  Species: Staphylococcus aureus
  Insert size (bp): 1134
  GenBank ID: BA000018
  Promoter: T7
  Tag / fusion protein: H3V 3C (C terminal on insert); HIS (C terminal on insert); ybbr (C terminal on insert)
  Cloning method: Gibson Cloning
  Sequencing primers: 5′ TAATACGACTCACTATAGGG; 3′ CTAGTTATTGCTCAGCGGT
Terms and licenses: Academic/Nonprofit Terms; Industry Terms: Not Available to Industry
How to cite: pET28a-ClfB_N2N3-HIS-ybbr was a gift from Hermann Gaub (Addgene plasmid # 101717 ; http://n2t.net/addgene:101717 ; RRID:Addgene_101717)
